Addgene plasmid #36732: TAL2303
Depositing lab: Keith Joung. Depositing organization: Massachusetts General Hospital. Publication: FLASH assembly of TALENs for high-throughput genome editing. Reyon D, Tsai SQ, Khayter C, Foden JA, Sander JD, Joung JK. Nat Biotechnol. 2012 Apr 8. doi: 10.1038/nbt.2170. PubMed 22484455.
Backbone
  Vector backbone: JDS71
  Backbone manufacturer: Joung lab (Addgene Plasmid # 32287)
  Backbone size w/o insert (bp): 6447
  Vector type: Mammalian, T7 for in vitro mRNA synthesis
Growth in bacteria
  Bacterial resistance: Ampicillin, 100 μg/mL
  Growth temperature: 37°C
  Growth strain: XL1 Blue
  Copy number: High Copy
Gene/Insert
  Gene/Insert name: BRCA2-TALEN_Right (alt name: BRCA2)
  Species: H. sapiens (human)
  Insert size (bp): 1640
  Entrez Gene: Brca2 (a.k.a. Fancd1, RAB163)
  Promoter: CMV
  Tag / fusion protein: 3X Flag (N terminal on backbone); WT FOKI (C terminal on backbone)
  Cloning method: Restriction Enzyme; 5′ cloning site BsmBI (destroyed during cloning); 3′ cloning site BsmBI (destroyed during cloning)
  Sequencing primers: 5′ CMV-F; 3′ BGH-rev
Terms and licenses: Academic/Nonprofit Terms; Industry Terms: Not Available to Industry
Depositor comments: Target binding site: TAGTTTGTAGTTCTCCCC It is strongly recommended that users perform a diagnostic digest to verify this plasmid prior to use. For example, a double digest of the plasmid with BamHI and KpnI should result in two bands at 2.2kb and 5.9kb.
How to cite: TAL2303 was a gift from Keith Joung (Addgene plasmid # 36732 ; http://n2t.net/addgene:36732 ; RRID:Addgene_36732)
