[The description below was written by a language model from this plasmid's Addgene catalogue record.]
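Description:
TAL2303 is a mammalian expression plasmid encoding the right-hand monomer of a TALEN pair directed against the human BRCA2 gene. It is built on the JDS71 backbone (about 6.4 kb without insert), one of a family of TALEN receiver vectors. A roughly 1.6 kb array of TAL effector repeats, generated by the FLASH assembly method, was inserted between two BsmBI sites. BsmBI is a type IIS enzyme, and both sites were destroyed during cloning. The plasmid is a high-copy construct maintained in E. coli under ampicillin selection. The record does not include a feature table, so the origin of replication and other backbone elements are not itemised.

The repeat array supplies the DNA-binding specificity for an 18-nucleotide half-site in BRCA2, and the backbone contributes the flanking fusion partners. These are an N-terminal 3X FLAG epitope for detection and a C-terminal wild-type FokI nuclease domain. FokI cleaves only as a dimer, so this construct is meant to be co-delivered with a matching left-hand TALEN that binds the opposite strand. The two FokI domains then meet over the spacer and introduce a double-strand break.

Expression in mammalian cells is driven by the CMV promoter. The vector type also lists a T7 promoter, which allows in vitro transcription of TALEN mRNA as an alternative to plasmid delivery. The use of a BGH reverse sequencing primer suggests a BGH polyadenylation region downstream of the coding sequence, though the record does not state this. The Entrez entry lists mouse-style gene aliases, but the insert species is recorded as human. Typical use is targeted mutagenesis or genome editing at the endogenous BRCA2 locus in human cells.
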