>Addgene plasmid #36732 | TAL2303 | depositor partial sequence | sequence record 45925 | TAL2303 sequence 1640 bps
GAACCTGACCCCAGACCAGGTAGTCGCAATCGCGTCGAACATTGGGGGAAAGCAAGCCCTGGAAACCGTG
CAAAGGTTGTTGCCGGTCCTTTGTCAAGACCACGGCCTTACACCGGAGCAAGTCGTGGCCATTGCAAATA
ATAACGGTGGCAAACAGGCTCTTGAGACGGTTCAGAGACTTCTCCCAGTTCTCTGTCAAGCCCACGGGCT
GACTCCCGATCAAGTTGTAGCGATTGCGTCCAACGGTGGAGGGAAACAAGCATTGGAGACTGTCCAACGG
CTCCTTCCCGTGTTGTGTCAAGCCCACGGTTTGACGCCTGCACAAGTGGTCGCCATCGCCTCGAATGGCG
GCGGTAAGCAGGCGCTGGAAACAGTACAGCGCCTGCTGCCTGTACTGTGCCAGGATCATGGACTGACCCC
AGACCAGGTAGTCGCAATCGCGTCAAACGGAGGGGGAAAGCAAGCCCTGGAAACCGTGCAAAGGTTGTTG
CCGGTCCTTTGTCAAGACCACGGCCTTACACCGGAGCAAGTCGTGGCCATTGCAAATAATAACGGTGGCA
AACAGGCTCTTGAGACGGTTCAGAGACTTCTCCCAGTTCTCTGTCAAGCCCACGGGCTGACTCCCGATCA
AGTTGTAGCGATTGCGTCCAACGGTGGAGGGAAACAAGCATTGGAGACTGTCCAACGGCTCCTTCCCGTG
TTGTGTCAAGCCCACGGTTTGACGCCTGCACAAGTGGTCGCCATCGCCTCCAATATTGGCGGTAAGCAGG
CGCTGGAAACAGTACAGCGCCTGCTGCCTGTACTGTGCCAGGATCATGGACTGACCCCAGACCAGGTAGT
CGCAATCGCGAACAATAATGGGGGAAAGCAAGCCCTGGAAACCGTGCAAAGGTTGTTGCCGGTCCTTTGT
CAAGACCACGGCCTTACACCGGAGCAAGTCGTGGCCATTGCAAGCAATGGGGGTGGCAAACAGGCTCTTG
AGACGGTTCAGAGACTTCTCCCAGTTCTCTGTCAAGCCCACGGGCTGACTCCCGATCAAGTTGTAGCGAT
TGCGTCCAACGGTGGAGGGAAACAAGCATTGGAGACTGTCCAACGGCTCCTTCCCGTGTTGTGTCAAGCC
CACGGTTTGACGCCTGCACAAGTGGTCGCCATCGCCAGCCATGATGGCGGTAAGCAGGCGCTGGAAACAG
TACAGCGCCTGCTGCCTGTACTGTGCCAGGATCATGGACTGACCCCAGACCAGGTAGTCGCAATCGCGTC
AAACGGAGGGGGAAAGCAAGCCCTGGAAACCGTGCAAAGGTTGTTGCCGGTCCTTTGTCAAGACCACGGC
CTTACACCGGAGCAAGTCGTGGCCATTGCATCCCACGACGGTGGCAAACAGGCTCTTGAGACGGTTCAGA
GACTTCTCCCAGTTCTCTGTCAAGCCCACGGGCTGACTCCCGATCAAGTTGTAGCGATTGCGTCGCATGA
CGGAGGGAAACAAGCATTGGAGACTGTCCAACGGCTCCTTCCCGTGTTGTGTCAAGCCCACGGTTTGACG
CCTGCACAAGTGGTCGCCATCGCCAGCCATGATGGCGGTAAGCAGGCGCTGGAAACAGTACAGCGCCTGC
TGCCTGTACTGTGCCAGGATCATGGACTGA
