>Addgene plasmid #36732 | TAL2303 | addgene partial sequence | sequence record 48009 | CMV-F 5'-CGCAAATGGGCGGTAGGCGTG-3'
ACTAGAGAACCCACTGCTTACTGGCTTATCGAAATTAATACGACTCACTATAGGGAGACCCAAGCTGGCT
AGCACCATGGACTACAAAGACCATGACGGTGATTATAAAGATCATGACATCGATTACAAGGATGACGATG
ACAAGATGGCCCCCAAGAAGAAGAGGAAGGTGGGCATTCACCGCGGGGTACCTATGGTGGACTTGAGGAC
ACTCGGTTATTCGCAACAGCAACAGGAGAAAATCAAGCCTAAGGTCAGGAGCACCGTCGCGCAACACCAC
GAGGCGCTTGTGGGGCATGGCTTCACTCATGCGCATATTGTCGCGCTTTCACAGCACCCTGCGGCGCTTG
GGACGGTGGCTGTCAAATACCAAGATATGATTGCGGCCCTGCCCGAAGCCACGCACGAGGCAATTGTAGG
GGTCGGTAAACAGTGGTCGGGAGCGCGAGCACTTGAGGCGCTGCTGACTGTGGCGGGTGAGCTTAGGGGG
CCTCCGCTCCAGCTCGACACCGGGCAGCTGCTGAAGATCGCGAAGAGAGGGGGAGTAACAGCGGTAGAGG
CAGTGCACGCCTGGCGCAATGCGCTCACCGGGGCCCCCTTGAACCTGACCCCAGACCAGGTAGTCGCAAT
CGCGTCGAACATTGGGGGAAAGCAAGCCCTGGAAACCGTGCAAAGGTTGTTGCCGGTCCTTTGTCAAGAC
CACGGCCTTACACCGGAGCAAGTCGTGGCCATTGCAAATAATAACGGTGGCAAACAGGCTCTTGAGACGG
TTCAGAGACTTCTCCCAGTTCTCTGTCAAGCCCACGGGCTGACTCCCGATCAAGTTGTAGCGATTGCGTC
CAACGGTGGAGGG
